Addgene plasmid #180344: pCMV_SEPT9_i1-14-GFP11
Purpose: mammalian expression of human SEPT9_i1 fused to GFP11
Depositing lab: Manos Mavrakis. Publication: Human septins organize as octamer-based filaments and mediate actin-membrane anchoring in cells. Martins CS, Taveneau C, Castro-Linares G, Baibakov M, Buzhinsky N, Eroles M, Milanovic V, Omi S, Pedelacq JD, Iv F, Bouillard L, Llewellyn A, Gomes M, Belhabib M, Kuzmic M, Verdier-Pinard P, Lee S, Badache A, Kumar S, Chandre C, Brasselet S, Rico F, Rossier O, Koenderink GH, Wenger J, Cabantous S, Mavrakis M. J Cell Biol. 2023 Mar 6;222(3):e202203016. doi: 10.1083/jcb.202203016. Epub 2022 Dec 23. PubMed 36562751.
Backbone
  Vector backbone: pcDNA3.1/zeo
  Vector type: Mammalian Expression
Growth in bacteria
  Bacterial resistance: Ampicillin, 100 μg/mL
  Growth temperature: 37°C
  Growth strain: DH5alpha
  Copy number: High Copy
Gene/Insert
  Gene/Insert name: SEPTIN9_v1 (alt name: SEPT9_v1)
  Species: H. sapiens (human)
  Entrez Gene: SEPTIN9 (a.k.a. AF17q25, MSF, MSF1, NAPB, PNUTL4, SEPT9, SINT1, SeptD1)
  Promoter: CMV
  Tag / fusion protein: GFP11 (C terminal on insert)
  Cloning method: Restriction Enzyme; 5′ cloning site NotI (not destroyed); 3′ cloning site XbaI (not destroyed)
  Sequencing primers: 5′ CMV-F
Terms and licenses: Academic/Nonprofit Terms; Industry Terms: Not Available to Industry
Depositor comments: Please visit https://doi.org/10.1101/2022.02.23.481653 for bioRxiv preprint.
How to cite: pCMV_SEPT9_i1-14-GFP11 was a gift from Manos Mavrakis (Addgene plasmid # 180344 ; http://n2t.net/addgene:180344 ; RRID:Addgene_180344)
