[The description below was written by a language model from this plasmid's Addgene catalogue record and pLannotate feature annotations shown in this document.]
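Description:
pCMV_SEPT9_i1-14-GFP11 is a mammalian expression plasmid built on the pcDNA3.1/zeo backbone that drives expression of human septin 9 (SEPTIN9 transcript variant 1, encoding isoform 1) fused at its C terminus to GFP11. It is propagated in E. coli as a high-copy plasmid through a ColE1/pUC-type origin and selected with ampicillin via the β-lactamase gene. An f1 origin is also present. For selection in mammalian cells the backbone carries a Sh ble (Zeocin/bleomycin resistance) cassette under the SV40 early promoter, with an EM7 bacterial promoter upstream and an SV40 polyadenylation signal downstream.

The expression cassette consists of the CMV immediate-early enhancer and promoter, a T7 promoter, the SEPTIN9 coding sequence cloned between NotI and XbaI sites, and the bovine growth hormone polyadenylation signal. About 40 nt downstream of the septin reading frame, the automated annotation reports a short fragment labelled CyPet. Given its small size and position, this most likely corresponds to GFP11, the eleventh β-strand of GFP, matched to a related fluorescent protein. The "14" in the name may denote the linker between septin and tag, but the record does not define it. A few other small hits, such as a truncated HIV-1 LTR fragment, a lacI fragment and a Klebsiella ble fragment, look like annotation matches to backbone sequence rather than functional parts.

GFP11 is non-fluorescent on its own and reconstitutes fluorescence only when complemented by the remaining GFP β-strands. The construct is therefore suited to split-GFP complementation assays. The associated study concerns human septin organisation into octamer-based filaments and actin-membrane anchoring in cells, though the record does not name the partner constructs.
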