Features (pLannotate 1.2.2; 22 found; start..end, strand, type, name):
     28..80      -  misc_feature   bom (fragment): basis of mobility region from pBR322
    235..614     +  enhancer       CMV enhancer: human cytomegalovirus immediate early enhancer
    615..818     +  promoter       CMV promoter: human cytomegalovirus (CMV) immediate early promoter
    814..847     +  LTR            5' LTR (truncated) (fragment): truncated 5' long terminal repeat (LTR) from HIV-1
    863..881     +  promoter       T7 promoter: promoter for bacteriophage T7 RNA polymerase
    987..2744    +  CDS            SEPTIN9: SEPT9_HUMAN - Also known as KIAA0991, MSF, SEPT9. Experimental evidence at protein level: Swiss-Prot protein existence level 1. Filament-forming cytoskeletal GTPase (By similarity). May play a role in cytokinesis (Potential). May play a role in the internalization of 2 intracellular microbial pathogens, Listeria monocytogenes and Shigella flexneri. From Homo sapiens (Human).
   2787..2840    +  CDS            CyPet (fragment): cyan fluorescent protein optimized for FRET with YPet (Nguyen and Daugherty, 2005) mammalian codon-optimized
   2890..3114    +  polyA_signal   bGH poly(A) signal: bovine growth hormone polyadenylation signal
   3118..3139    +  promoter       SV40 promoter (fragment): SV40 enhancer and early promoter
   3160..3588    +  rep_origin     f1 ori (sequence partly withheld): f1 bacteriophage origin of replication; arrow indicates direction of (+) strand synthesis
   3602..3931    +  promoter       SV40 promoter: SV40 enhancer and early promoter
   3979..4026    +  promoter       EM7 promoter: synthetic bacterial promoter&nbsp
   4045..4419    +  CDS            BleoR: antibiotic-binding protein; Sh ble from Streptoalloteichus hindustanus; confers resistance to bleomycin, phleomycin, and Zeocin™
   4429..4554    +  CDS            ble (fragment): BLE_KLEPN - Experimental evidence at protein level: Swiss-Prot protein existence level 1. Binding protein with a strong affinity to the bleomycin family of antibiotics. Binds to CL990; an antimitotic-antibiotic compound. From Klebsiella pneumoniae.
   4549..4670    +  polyA_signal   SV40 poly(A) signal: SV40 polyadenylation signal
   4743..4759    -  protein_bind   lac operator: The lac repressor binds to the lac operator to inhibit transcription in E. coli. This inhibition can be relieved by adding lactose or isopropyl-β-D-thiogalactopyranoside (IPTG). lac repressor encoded by lacI
   4767..4797    -  promoter       lac promoter: promoter for the E. coli lac operon
   4812..4833    -  protein_bind   CAP binding site: CAP binding activates transcription in the presence of cAMP. E. coli catabolite activator protein
   4846..4938    -  CDS            lacI (fragment): lac repressor; lacI; The lac repressor binds to the lac operator to inhibit transcription in E. coli. This inhibition can be relieved by adding lactose or isopropyl-β-D-thiogalactopyranoside (IPTG).
   5121..5709    -  rep_origin     ori: high-copy-number ColE1/pMB1/pBR322/pUC origin of replication
   5880..6740    -  CDS            AmpR: β-lactamase; bla; confers resistance to ampicillin, carbenicillin, and related antibiotics
   6741..6845    -  promoter       AmpR promoter: bla
>Addgene plasmid #180344 | pCMV_SEPT9_i1-14-GFP11 | addgene full sequence | sequence record 358024 | Addgene NGS Result
GACGGATCGGGAGATCTCCCGATCCCCTATGGTGCACTCTCAGTACAATCTGCTCTGATGCCGCATAGTT
AAGCCAGTATCTGCTCCCTGCTTGTGTGTTGGAGGTCGCTGAGTAGTGCGCGAGCAAAATTTAAGCTACA
ACAAGGCAAGGCTTGACCGACAATTGCATGAAGAATCTGCTTAGGGTTAGGCGTTTTGCGCTGCTTCGCG
ATGTACGGGCCAGATATACGCGTTGACATTGATTATTGACTAGTTATTAATAGTAATCAATTACGGGGTC
ATTAGTTCATAGCCCATATATGGAGTTCCGCGTTACATAACTTACGGTAAATGGCCCGCCTGGCTGACCG
CCCAACGACCCCCGCCCATTGACGTCAATAATGACGTATGTTCCCATAGTAACGCCAATAGGGACTTTCC
ATTGACGTCAATGGGTGGAGTATTTACGGTAAACTGCCCACTTGGCAGTACATCAAGTGTATCATATGCC
AAGTACGCCCCCTATTGACGTCAATGACGGTAAATGGCCCGCCTGGCATTATGCCCAGTACATGACCTTA
TGGGACTTTCCTACTTGGCAGTACATCTACGTATTAGTCATCGCTATTACCATGGTGATGCGGTTTTGGC
AGTACATCAATGGGCGTGGATAGCGGTTTGACTCACGGGGATTTCCAAGTCTCCACCCCATTGACGTCAA
TGGGAGTTTGTTTTGGCACCAAAATCAACGGGACTTTCCAAAATGTCGTAACAACTCCGCCCCATTGACG
CAAATGGGCGGTAGGCGTGTACGGTGGGAGGTCTATATAAGCAGAGCTCTCTGGCTAACTAGAGAACCCA
CTGCTTACTGGCTTATCGAAATTAATACGACTCACTATAGGGAGACCCAAGCTGGCTAGCGTTTAAACTT
AAGCTTGGTACCGAGCTCGGATCCACTAGTCCAGTGTGGTGGAATTCTGCAGATATCCAGCACAGTGGCG
GCCGCCATGAAGAAGTCTTACTCAGGAGGCACGCGGACCTCCAGTGGCCGGCTCCGGAGGCTTGGTGACT
CCAGTGGCCCAGCCTTAAAAAGATCTTTTGAGGTCGAGGAGGTCGAGACACCCAACTCCACCCCACCCCG
GAGGGTCCAGACTCCCCTACTCCGAGCCACTGTGGCCAGCTCCACCCAGAAATTCCAGGACCTGGGCGTG
AAGAACTCAGAACCCTCGGCCCGCCATGTGGACTCCCTAAGCCAACGCTCCCCCAAGGCGTCCCTGCGGA
GGGTGGAGCTCTCGGGCCCCAAGGCGGCCGAGCCGGTGTCCCGGCGCACTGAGCTGTCCATTGACATCTC
GTCCAAGCAGGTGGAGAACGCCGGGGCCATCGGCCCGTCCCGGTTCGGGCTCAAGAGGGCCGAGGTGTTG
GGCCACAAGACGCCAGAACCGGCCCCTCGGAGGACGGAGATCACCATCGTCAAACCCCAGGAGTCAGCCC
ACCGGAGGATGGAGCCCCCTGCCTCCAAGGTCCCCGAGGTGCCCACTGCCCCTGCCACCGACGCAGCCCC
CAAGAGGGTGGAGATCCAGATGCCCAAGCCTGCTGAGGCGCCCACCGCCCCCAGCCCAGCCCAGACCTTG
GAGAATTCAGAGCCTGCCCCTGTGTCTCAGCTGCAGAGCAGGCTGGAGCCCAAGCCCCAGCCCCCTGTGG
CTGAGGCTACACCCCGGAGCCAGGAGGCCACTGAGGCGGCTCCCAGCTGCGTTGGCGACATGGCCGACAC
CCCCAGAGATGCCGGGCTCAAGCAGGCGCCTGCATCACGGAACGAGAAGGCCCCGGTGGACTTCGGCTAC
GTGGGGATTGACTCCATCCTGGAGCAGATGCGCCGGAAGGCCATGAAGCAGGGCTTCGAGTTCAACATCA
TGGTGGTCGGGCAGAGCGGCTTGGGTAAATCCACCTTAATCAACACCCTCTTCAAATCCAAAATCAGCCG
GAAGTCGGTGCAGCCCACCTCAGAGGAGCGCATCCCCAAGACCATCGAGATCAAGTCCATCACGCACGAT
ATTGAGGAGAAAGGCGTCCGGATGAAGCTGACAGTGATTGACACACCAGGGTTCGGGGACCACATCAACA
ACGAGAACTGCTGGCAGCCCATCATGAAGTTCATCAATGACCAGTACGAGAAATACCTGCAGGAGGAGGT
CAACATCAACCGCAAGAAGCGCATCCCGGACACCCGCGTCCACTGCTGCCTCTACTTCATCCCCGCCACC
GGCCACTCCCTCAGGCCCCTGGACATCGAGTTTATGAAACGCCTGAGCAAGGTGGTCAACATCGTCCCTG
TCATCGCCAAGGCGGACACACTCACCCTGGAGGAGAGGGTCCACTTCAAACAGCGGATCACCGCAGACCT
GCTGTCCAACGGCATCGACGTGTACCCCCAGAAGGAATTTGATGAGGACTCGGAGGACCGGCTGGTGAAC
GAGAAGTTCCGGGAGATGATCCCATTTGCTGTGGTGGGCAGTGACCACGAGTACCAGGTCAACGGCAAGA
GGATCCTTGGGAGGAAGACCAAGTGGGGTACCATCGAAGTTGAAAACACCACACACTGTGAGTTTGCCTA
CCTGCGGGACCTTCTCATCAGGACGCACATGCAGAACATCAAGGACATCACCAGCAGCATCCACTTCGAG
GCGTACCGTGTGAAGCGCCTCAACGAGGGCAGCAGCGCCATGGCCAACGGCGTGGAGGAGAAGGAGCCAG
AAGCCCCAGAGATGATCGATGGTGGCGGTGGCTCTGGAGGTGGTGGGTCCTCCGGAGAGAAGCGCGACCA
CATGGTGCTGCTGGAGTACGTGACCGCCGCCGGCATCACCGACGCCTCCTAATCTAGAGGGCCCGTTTAA
ACCCGCTGATCAGCCTCGACTGTGCCTTCTAGTTGCCAGCCATCTGTTGTTTGCCCCTCCCCCGTGCCTT
CCTTGACCCTGGAAGGTGCCACTCCCACTGTCCTTTCCTAATAAAATGAGGAAATTGCATCGCATTGTCT
GAGTAGGTGTCATTCTATTCTGGGGGGTGGGGTGGGGCAGGACAGCAAGGGGGAGGATTGGGAAGACAAT
AGCAGGCATGCTGGGGATGCGGTGGGCTCTATGGCTTCTGAGGCGGAAAGAACCAGCTGGGGCTCTAGGG
GGTATCCCC
[124 nt withheld, positions 3160-3283]
C
[91 nt withheld, positions 3285-3375]
A
[49 nt withheld, positions 3377-3425]
CCTTTGACGTTGGAGTCCACGTTCTTT
[37 nt withheld, positions 3453-3489]
ACCCTATCTCGGTCTATTCTTTTGATTTATAAGGGATTTTGCCGATTTCGGCCTATTGGTTAAAAAATGA
GCTGATTTAACAAAAATTTAACGCGAATTAATTCTGTGGAATGTGTGTCAGTTAGGGTGTGGAAAGTCCC
CAGGCTCCCCAGCAGGCAGAAGTATGCAAAGCATGCATCTCAATTAGTCAGCAACCAGGTGTGGAAAGTC
CCCAGGCTCCCCAGCAGGCAGAAGTATGCAAAGCATGCATCTCAATTAGTCAGCAACCATAGTCCCGCCC
CTAACTCCGCCCATCCCGCCCCTAACTCCGCCCAGTTCCGCCCATTCTCCGCCCCATGGCTGACTAATTT
TTTTTATTTATGCAGAGGCCGAGGCCGCCTCTGCCTCTGAGCTATTCCAGAAGTAGTGAGGAGGCTTTTT
TGGAGGCCTAGGCTTTTGCAAAAAGCTCCCGGGAGCTTGTATATCCATTTTCGGATCTGATCAGCACGTG
TTGACAATTAATCATCGGCATAGTATATCGGCATAGTATAATACGACAAGGTGAGGAACTAAACCATGGC
CAAGTTGACCAGTGCCGTTCCGGTGCTCACCGCGCGCGACGTCGCCGGAGCGGTCGAGTTCTGGACCGAC
CGGCTCGGGTTCTCCCGGGACTTCGTGGAGGACGACTTCGCCGGTGTGGTCCGGGACGACGTGACCCTGT
TCATCAGCGCGGTCCAGGACCAGGTGGTGCCGGACAACACCCTGGCCTGGGTGTGGGTGCGCGGCCTGGA
CGAGCTGTACGCCGAGTGGTCGGAGGTCGTGTCCACGAACTTCCGGGACGCCTCCGGGCCGGCCATGACC
GAGATCGGCGAGCAGCCGTGGGGGCGGGAGTTCGCCCTGCGCGACCCGGCCGGCAACTGCGTGCACTTCG
TGGCCGAGGAGCAGGACTGACACGTGCTACGAGATTTCGATTCCACCGCCGCCTTCTATGAAAGGTTGGG
CTTCGGAATCGTTTTCCGGGACGCCGGCTGGATGATCCTCCAGCGCGGGGATCTCATGCTGGAGTTCTTC
GCCCACCCCAACTTGTTTATTGCAGCTTATAATGGTTACAAATAAAGCAATAGCATCACAAATTTCACAA
ATAAAGCATTTTTTTCACTGCATTCTAGTTGTGGTTTGTCCAAACTCATCAATGTATCTTATCATGTCTG
TATACCGTCGACCTCTAGCTAGAGCTTGGCGTAATCATGGTCATAGCTGTTTCCTGTGTGAAATTGTTAT
CCGCTCACAATTCCACACAACATACGAGCCGGAAGCATAAAGTGTAAAGCCTGGGGTGCCTAATGAGTGA
GCTAACTCACATTAATTGCGTTGCGCTCACTGCCCGCTTTCCAGTCGGGAAACCTGTCGTGCCAGCTGCA
TTAATGAATCGGCCAACGCGCGGGGAGAGGCGGTTTGCGTATTGGGCGCTCTTCCGCTTCCTCGCTCACT
GACTCGCTGCGCTCGGTCGTTCGGCTGCGGCGAGCGGTATCAGCTCACTCAAAGGCGGTAATACGGTTAT
CCACAGAATCAGGGGATAACGCAGGAAAGAACATGTGAGCAAAAGGCCAGCAAAAGGCCAGGAACCGTAA
AAAGGCCGCGTTGCTGGCGTTTTTCCATAGGCTCCGCCCCCCTGACGAGCATCACAAAAATCGACGCTCA
AGTCAGAGGTGGCGAAACCCGACAGGACTATAAAGATACCAGGCGTTTCCCCCTGGAAGCTCCCTCGTGC
GCTCTCCTGTTCCGACCCTGCCGCTTACCGGATACCTGTCCGCCTTTCTCCCTTCGGGAAGCGTGGCGCT
TTCTCATAGCTCACGCTGTAGGTATCTCAGTTCGGTGTAGGTCGTTCGCTCCAAGCTGGGCTGTGTGCAC
GAACCCCCCGTTCAGCCCGACCGCTGCGCCTTATCCGGTAACTATCGTCTTGAGTCCAACCCGGTAAGAC
ACGACTTATCGCCACTGGCAGCAGCCACTGGTAACAGGATTAGCAGAGCGAGGTATGTAGGCGGTGCTAC
AGAGTTCTTGAAGTGGTGGCCTAACTACGGCTACACTAGAAGAACAGTATTTGGTATCTGCGCTCTGCTG
AAGCCAGTTACCTTCGGAAAAAGAGTTGGTAGCTCTTGATCCGGCAAACAAACCACCGCTGGTAGCGGTG
GTTTTTTTGTTTGCAAGCAGCAGATTACGCGCAGAAAAAAAGGATCTCAAGAAGATCCTTTGATCTTTTC
TACGGGGTCTGACGCTCAGTGGAACGAAAACTCACGTTAAGGGATTTTGGTCATGAGATTATCAAAAAGG
ATCTTCACCTAGATCCTTTTAAATTAAAAATGAAGTTTTAAATCAATCTAAAGTATATATGAGTAAACTT
GGTCTGACAGTTACCAATGCTTAATCAGTGAGGCACCTATCTCAGCGATCTGTCTATTTCGTTCATCCAT
AGTTGCCTGACTCCCCGTCGTGTAGATAACTACGATACGGGAGGGCTTACCATCTGGCCCCAGTGCTGCA
ATGATACCGCGAGACCCACGCTCACCGGCTCCAGATTTATCAGCAATAAACCAGCCAGCCGGAAGGGCCG
AGCGCAGAAGTGGTCCTGCAACTTTATCCGCCTCCATCCAGTCTATTAATTGTTGCCGGGAAGCTAGAGT
AAGTAGTTCGCCAGTTAATAGTTTGCGCAACGTTGTTGCCATTGCTACAGGCATCGTGGTGTCACGCTCG
TCGTTTGGTATGGCTTCATTCAGCTCCGGTTCCCAACGATCAAGGCGAGTTACATGATCCCCCATGTTGT
GCAAAAAAGCGGTTAGCTCCTTCGGTCCTCCGATCGTTGTCAGAAGTAAGTTGGCCGCAGTGTTATCACT
CATGGTTATGGCAGCACTGCATAATTCTCTTACTGTCATGCCATCCGTAAGATGCTTTTCTGTGACTGGT
GAGTACTCAACCAAGTCATTCTGAGAATAGTGTATGCGGCGACCGAGTTGCTCTTGCCCGGCGTCAATAC
GGGATAATACCGCGCCACATAGCAGAACTTTAAAAGTGCTCATCATTGGAAAACGTTCTTCGGGGCGAAA
ACTCTCAAGGATCTTACCGCTGTTGAGATCCAGTTCGATGTAACCCACTCGTGCACCCAACTGATCTTCA
GCATCTTTTACTTTCACCAGCGTTTCTGGGTGAGCAAAAACAGGAAGGCAAAATGCCGCAAAAAAGGGAA
TAAGGGCGACACGGAAATGTTGAATACTCATACTCTTCCTTTTTCAATATTATTGAAGCATTTATCAGGG
TTATTGTCTCATGAGCGGATACATATTTGAATGTATTTAGAAAAATAAACAAATAGGGGTTCCGCGCACA
TTTCCCCGAAAAGTGCCACCTGACGTC
